Addgene plasmid #192610: pHR-PGK-eGFP-P2A-CRY2-VPR
Purpose: Lentiviral vector for constitutive expression of eGFP-P2A-CRY2-VPR.
Depositing lab: Yingxiao Wang. Depositing organization: University of California, San Diego (UCSD). Publication: Engineering light-controllable CAR T cells for cancer immunotherapy. Huang Z, Wu Y, Allen ME, Pan Y, Kyriakakis P, Lu S, Chang YJ, Wang X, Chien S, Wang Y. Sci Adv. 2020 Feb 19;6(8):eaay9209. doi: 10.1126/sciadv.aay9209. eCollection 2020 Feb. PubMed 32128416.
Backbone
  Vector backbone: pHR
  Vector type: Lentiviral, Synthetic Biology
Growth in bacteria
  Bacterial resistance: Ampicillin, 100 μg/mL
  Growth temperature: 37°C
  Growth strain: NEB Stable
  Copy number: High Copy
Gene/Insert
  Gene/Insert name: eGFP-P2A-CRY2PHR-VPR
  Species: Synthetic
  Insert size (bp): 4026
  Promoter: PGK
  Tag / fusion protein: eGFP (N terminal on insert)
  Cloning method: Gibson Cloning
  Sequencing primers: 5′ cacgtctgccgcgctgttctc; 3′ gatatcaagcttgcatgcctg
Terms and licenses: Academic/Nonprofit Terms; Industry Terms: Not Available to Industry
How to cite: pHR-PGK-eGFP-P2A-CRY2-VPR was a gift from Yingxiao Wang (Addgene plasmid # 192610 ; http://n2t.net/addgene:192610 ; RRID:Addgene_192610)
