[The description below was written by a language model from this plasmid's Addgene catalogue record and pLannotate feature annotations shown in this document.]
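Description:
pHR-PGK-eGFP-P2A-CRY2-VPR is a 13 kb HIV-1-based lentiviral transfer vector on the pHR backbone, made for constitutive expression of a light-responsive transcriptional activator component in mammalian cells. It is propagated in E. coli through a high-copy ColE1/pUC-type origin with ampicillin selection (AmpR). The backbone also retains vestigial material typical of older pHR plasmids, including fragments of TcR, rop, bom and lacI, and an SV40 promoter–gpt–SV40 small t intron/poly(A) segment lying outside the proviral region. The viral portion runs from a truncated 5' LTR through the Ψ packaging signal, a partial gag sequence, the RRE for Rev-dependent RNA export and the cPPT/CTS. It ends in a WPRE and a self-inactivating ΔU3 3' LTR, so the integrated provirus lacks LTR promoter activity and expression depends on the internal promoter.

That internal promoter is mouse PGK, which drives a single synthetic open reading frame of about 4 kb. EGFP comes first. The record states that it is followed by a P2A self-cleaving peptide, which is not separately annotated in the feature table, so the fluorescent marker is produced as a separate protein that reports transduction. Downstream is a nucleoplasmin bipartite NLS fused to the photolyase homology region of Arabidopsis CRY2, followed by the VPR activator. The p65/RELA and Epstein-Barr virus Rta activation domains of VPR are annotated, while the VP64 portion is not called by the annotation. CRY2 is a blue-light-sensitive photoreceptor that binds partners such as CIB1 on illumination, so this fusion can serve as the activation half of a light-inducible split transcription system. The partner DNA-binding component and reporter are not part of this plasmid. The associated work concerns engineering light-controllable CAR T cells.
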