Features (pLannotate 1.2.2; 38 found; start..end, strand, type, name):
     18..86      +  CDS            nef (fragment): NEF_HV1Z2 - Experimental evidence at protein level: Swiss-Prot protein existence level 1. Extracellular Nef protein targets CD4(+) T-lymphocytes for apoptosis by interacting with CXCR4 surface receptors. From Human immunodeficiency virus type 1 group M subtype D (isolate Z2/CDC-Z34) (HIV-1).
     88..321     +  LTR            3' LTR (ΔU3): self-inactivating 3' long terminal repeat (LTR) from HIV-1
    346..364     -  promoter       SP6 promoter: promoter for bacteriophage SP6 RNA polymerase
    592..871     +  CDS            TcR (fragment): tetracycline efflux protein; tet; confers resistance to tetracycline
    872..920     -  misc_feature   bom (fragment): basis of mobility region from pBR322
   1022..1057    -  CDS            rop (fragment): Rop protein, which maintains plasmids at low copy number; rop
   1152..1256    +  promoter       AmpR promoter: bla
   1257..2117    +  CDS            AmpR: β-lactamase; bla; confers resistance to ampicillin, carbenicillin, and related antibiotics
   2288..2876    +  rep_origin     ori: high-copy-number ColE1/pMB1/pBR322/pUC origin of replication
   3059..3115    +  CDS            lacI (fragment): lac repressor; lacI; The lac repressor binds to the lac operator to inhibit transcription in E. coli. This inhibition can be relieved by adding lactose or isopropyl-β-D-thiogalactopyranoside (IPTG).
   3122..3451    +  promoter       SV40 promoter: SV40 enhancer and early promoter
   3651..3770    +  CDS            gpt (fragment): XGPT_ECOLI - Also known as gpp, gxu. Experimental evidence at protein level: Swiss-Prot protein existence level 1. Purine salvage pathway enzyme that catalyzes the transfer of the ribosyl-5-phosphate group from 5-phospho-alpha-D-ribose 1- diphosphate (PRPP) to the N9 position of the 6-oxopurines guanine and xanthine to form the corresponding ribonucleotides GMP (guanosine 5'- monophosphate) and XMP (xanthosine 5'-monophosphate), with the release of PPi. To a lesser extent, also acts on hypoxanthine (PubMed:9100006, PubMed:3886014). Does not ribophosphorylate adenine (PubMed:3886014). From Esch
   3770..4105    +  CDS            gpt (fragment): XGPT_ECOLI - Also known as gpp, gxu. Experimental evidence at protein level: Swiss-Prot protein existence level 1. Purine salvage pathway enzyme that catalyzes the transfer of the ribosyl-5-phosphate group from 5-phospho-alpha-D-ribose 1- diphosphate (PRPP) to the N9 position of the 6-oxopurines guanine and xanthine to form the corresponding ribonucleotides GMP (guanosine 5'- monophosphate) and XMP (xanthosine 5'-monophosphate), with the release of PPi. To a lesser extent, also acts on hypoxanthine (PubMed:9100006, PubMed:3886014). Does not ribophosphorylate adenine (PubMed:3886014). From Esch
   4200..4505    +  CDS            frsA (fragment): FRSA_ECOLI - Also known as yafA. Experimental evidence at protein level: Swiss-Prot protein existence level 1. Catalyzes the hydrolysis of esters (PubMed:15808744). Displays esterase activity toward pNP-butyrate (PubMed:15808744). May stimulate mixed-acid fermentation by acting as a fermentation/respiration switch that down-regulates respiration and up- regulates fermentation rates (PubMed:15169777). From Escherichia coli (strain K12).
   4509..4583    +  CDS            small t antigen (fragment): SV40 (simian virus 40) small t antigen
   4585..4650    +  intron         small t intron: SV40 (simian virus 40) small t antigen intron
   4780..4800    +  CDS            SV40 NLS: nuclear localization signal of SV40 (simian virus 40) large T antigen
   5119..5202    +  CDS            large T antigen (fragment): large T antigen from SV40 (simian virus 40)
   5225..5359    +  polyA_signal   SV40 poly(A) signal: SV40 polyadenylation signal
   5526..5855    +  CDS            nef (fragment): NEF_HV1BR - Experimental evidence at protein level: Swiss-Prot protein existence level 1. Extracellular Nef protein targets CD4(+) T-lymphocytes for apoptosis by interacting with CXCR4 surface receptors (PubMed:14990729). From Human immunodeficiency virus type 1 group M subtype B (isolate BRU/LAI) (HIV-1).
   5903..6160    +  LTR            5' LTR (truncated): truncated 5' long terminal repeat (LTR) from HIV-1
   6207..6332    +  misc_feature   HIV-1 Ψ: packaging signal of human immunodeficiency virus type 1
   6316..6654    +  CDS            HIV-1 gag (fragment): gag protein from human immunodeficiency virus 1; gag
   6829..7062    +  misc_feature   RRE: The Rev response element (RRE) of HIV-1 allows for Rev-dependent mRNA export from the nucleus to the cytoplasm.
   7439..7539    +  CDS            Rev (fragment): human immunodeficiency virus 1 (HIV-1) Rev protein; rev; enhances nuclear export of unspliced and incompletely spliced viral mRNAs
   7576..7693    +  misc_feature   cPPT/CTS: central polypurine tract and central termination sequence of HIV-1
   7730..7752    -  misc_feature   MCS (fragment): pBluescript multiple cloning site
   7753..8252    +  promoter       PGK promoter: mouse phosphoglycerate kinase 1 promoter
   8286..9002    +  CDS            EGFP: EGFP is a basic (constitutively fluorescent) green fluorescent protein published in 1996, derived from Aequorea victoria. It is reported to be a rapidly-maturing weak dimer with moderate acid sensitivity.
   9072..9119    +  CDS            nucleoplasmin NLS: bipartite nuclear localization signal from nucleoplasmin
   9120..10613   +  CDS            CRY2 (fragment): CRY2_ARATH - Also known as PHH1 From Arabidopsis thaliana (Mouse-ear cress).
  10686..10710   +  protein_bind   attB1: mutant version of attB; recombination site for the Gateway® BP reaction BP Clonase™
  10941..11720   +  CDS            RELA (fragment): TF65_HUMAN - Also known as NFKB3. Experimental evidence at protein level: Swiss-Prot protein existence level 1. NF-kappa-B is a pleiotropic transcription factor present in almost all cell types and is the endpoint of a series of signal transduction events that are initiated by a vast array of stimuli related to many biological processes such as inflammation, immunity, differentiation, cell growth, tumorigenesis and apoptosis. NF-kappa-B is a homo- or heterodimeric complex formed by the Rel-like domain- containing proteins RELA/p65, RELB, NFKB1/p105, NFKB1/p50, REL and NFKB2/p52. The heterodime
  11739..12308   +  CDS            Rta AD: transcriptional activation domain from the human herpesvirus 4 (Epstein-Barr virus) replication and transcription activator Rta/BRLF1 (Hardwick et al., 1992; Chavez et al., 2015)
  12360..12390   +  misc_feature   MCS (fragment): pUC18/19 multiple cloning site
  12391..12409   +  misc_feature   MCS (fragment): pBluescript multiple cloning site
  12409..12997   +  misc_feature   WPRE: woodchuck hepatitis virus posttranscriptional regulatory element
  12998..1       +  misc_feature   MCS (fragment) (across the origin): pBluescript multiple cloning site
>Addgene plasmid #192610 | pHR-PGK-eGFP-P2A-CRY2-VPR | addgene full sequence | sequence record 376800 | Addgene NGS Result
GAATTAATTCGAGCTCGGTACCTTTAAGACCAATGACTTACAAGGCAGCTGTAGATCTTAGCCACTTTTT
AAAAGAAAAGGGGGGACTGGAAGGGCTAATTCACTCCCAACGAAGACAAGATCTGCTTTTTGCTTGTACT
GGGTCTCTCTGGTTAGACCAGATCTGAGCCTGGGAGCTCTCTGGCTAACTAGGGAACCCACTGCTTAAGC
CTCAATAAAGCTTGCCTTGAGTGCTTCAAGTAGTGTGTGCCCGTCTGTTGTGTGACTCTGGTAACTAGAG
ATCCCTCAGACCCTTTTAGTCAGTGTGGAAAATCTCTAGCAGCATCTAGAATTAATTCCGTGTATTCTAT
AGTGTCACCTAAATCGTATGTGTATGATACATAAGGTTATGTATTAATTGTAGCCGCGTTCTAACGACAA
TATGTACAAGCCTAATTGTGTAGCATCTGGCTTACTGAAGCAGACCCTATCATCTCTCTCGTAAACTGCC
GTCAGAGTCGGTTTGGTTGGACGAACCTTCTGAGTTTCTGGTAACGCCGTCCCGCACCCGGAAATGGTCA
GCGAACCAATCAGCAGGGTCATCGCTAGCCAGATCCTCTACGCCGGACGCATCGTGGCCGGCATCACCGG
CGCCACAGGTGCGGTTGCTGGCGCCTATATCGCCGACATCACCGATGGGGAAGATCGGGCTCGCCACTTC
GGGCTCATGAGCGCTTGTTTCGGCGTGGGTATGGTGGCAGGCCCCGTGGCCGGGGGACTGTTGGGCGCCA
TCTCCTTGCATGCACCATTCCTTGCGGCGGCGGTGCTCAACGGCCTCAACCTACTACTGGGCTGCTTCCT
AATGCAGGAGTCGCATAAGGGAGAGCGTCGAATGGTGCACTCTCAGTACAATCTGCTCTGATGCCGCATA
GTTAAGCCAGCCCCGACACCCGCCAACACCCGCTGACGCGCCCTGACGGGCTTGTCTGCTCCCGGCATCC
GCTTACAGACAAGCTGTGACCGTCTCCGGGAGCTGCATGTGTCAGAGGTTTTCACCGTCATCACCGAAAC
GCGCGAGACGAAAGGGCCTCGTGATACGCCTATTTTTATAGGTTAATGTCATGATAATAATGGTTTCTTA
GACGTCAGGTGGCACTTTTCGGGGAAATGTGCGCGGAACCCCTATTTGTTTATTTTTCTAAATACATTCA
AATATGTATCCGCTCATGAGACAATAACCCTGATAAATGCTTCAATAATATTGAAAAAGGAAGAGTATGA
GTATTCAACATTTCCGTGTCGCCCTTATTCCCTTTTTTGCGGCATTTTGCCTTCCTGTTTTTGCTCACCC
AGAAACGCTGGTGAAAGTAAAAGATGCTGAAGATCAGTTGGGTGCACGAGTGGGTTACATCGAACTGGAT
CTCAACAGCGGTAAGATCCTTGAGAGTTTTCGCCCCGAAGAACGTTTTCCAATGATGAGCACTTTTAAAG
TTCTGCTATGTGGCGCGGTATTATCCCGTATTGACGCCGGGCAAGAGCAACTCGGTCGCCGCATACACTA
TTCTCAGAATGACTTGGTTGAGTACTCACCAGTCACAGAAAAGCATCTTACGGATGGCATGACAGTAAGA
GAATTATGCAGTGCTGCCATAACCATGAGTGATAACACTGCGGCCAACTTACTTCTGACAACGATCGGAG
GACCGAAGGAGCTAACCGCTTTTTTGCACAACATGGGGGATCATGTAACTCGCCTTGATCGTTGGGAACC
GGAGCTGAATGAAGCCATACCAAACGACGAGCGTGACACCACGATGCCTGTAGCAATGGCAACAACGTTG
CGCAAACTATTAACTGGCGAACTACTTACTCTAGCTTCCCGGCAACAATTAATAGACTGGATGGAGGCGG
ATAAAGTTGCAGGACCACTTCTGCGCTCGGCCCTTCCGGCTGGCTGGTTTATTGCTGATAAATCTGGAGC
CGGTGAGCGTGGGTCTCGCGGTATCATTGCAGCACTGGGGCCAGATGGTAAGCCCTCCCGTATCGTAGTT
ATCTACACGACGGGGAGTCAGGCAACTATGGATGAACGAAATAGACAGATCGCTGAGATAGGTGCCTCAC
TGATTAAGCATTGGTAACTGTCAGACCAAGTTTACTCATATATACTTTAGATTGATTTAAAACTTCATTT
TTAATTTAAAAGGATCTAGGTGAAGATCCTTTTTGATAATCTCATGACCAAAATCCCTTAACGTGAGTTT
TCGTTCCACTGAGCGTCAGACCCCGTAGAAAAGATCAAAGGATCTTCTTGAGATCCTTTTTTTCTGCGCG
TAATCTGCTGCTTGCAAACAAAAAAACCACCGCTACCAGCGGTGGTTTGTTTGCCGGATCAAGAGCTACC
AACTCTTTTTCCGAAGGTAACTGGCTTCAGCAGAGCGCAGATACCAAATACTGTTCTTCTAGTGTAGCCG
TAGTTAGGCCACCACTTCAAGAACTCTGTAGCACCGCCTACATACCTCGCTCTGCTAATCCTGTTACCAG
TGGCTGCTGCCAGTGGCGATAAGTCGTGTCTTACCGGGTTGGACTCAAGACGATAGTTACCGGATAAGGC
GCAGCGGTCGGGCTGAACGGGGGGTTCGTGCACACAGCCCAGCTTGGAGCGAACGACCTACACCGAACTG
AGATACCTACAGCGTGAGCTATGAGAAAGCGCCACGCTTCCCGAAGGGAGAAAGGCGGACAGGTATCCGG
TAAGCGGCAGGGTCGGAACAGGAGAGCGCACGAGGGAGCTTCCAGGGGGAAACGCCTGGTATCTTTATAG
TCCTGTCGGGTTTCGCCACCTCTGACTTGAGCGTCGATTTTTGTGATGCTCGTCAGGGGGGCGGAGCCTA
TGGAAAAACGCCAGCAACGCGGCCTTTTTACGGTTCCTGGCCTTTTGCTGGCCTTTTGCTCACATGTTCT
TTCCTGCGTTATCCCCTGATTCTGTGGATAACCGTATTACCGCCTTTGAGTGAGCTGATACCGCTCGCCG
CAGCCGAACGACCGAGCGCAGCGAGTCAGTGAGCGAGGAAGCGGAAGAGCGCCCAATACGCAAACCGCCT
CTCCCCGCGCGTTGGCCGATTCATTAATGCAGCTGTGGAATGTGTGTCAGTTAGGGTGTGGAAAGTCCCC
AGGCTCCCCAGCAGGCAGAAGTATGCAAAGCATGCATCTCAATTAGTCAGCAACCAGGTGTGGAAAGTCC
CCAGGCTCCCCAGCAGGCAGAAGTATGCAAAGCATGCATCTCAATTAGTCAGCAACCATAGTCCCGCCCC
TAACTCCGCCCATCCCGCCCCTAACTCCGCCCAGTTCCGCCCATTCTCCGCCCCATGGCTGACTAATTTT
TTTTATTTATGCAGAGGCCGAGGCCGCCTCGGCCTCTGAGCTATTCCAGAAGTAGTGAGGAGGCTTTTTT
GGAGGCCTAGGCTTTTGCAAAAAGCTTGGACACAAGACAGGCTTGCGAGATATGTTTGAGAATACCACTT
TATCCCGCGTCAGGGAGAGGCAGTGCGTAAAAAGACGCGGACTCATGTGAAATACTGGTTTTTAGTGCGC
CAGATCTCTATAATCTCGCGCAACCTATTTTCCCCTCGAACACTTTTTAAGCCGTAGATAAACAGGCTGG
GACACTTCACATGAGCGAAAAATACATCGTCACCTGGGACATGTTGCAGATCCATGCACGTAAACTCGCA
AGCCGACTGATGCCTTCTGAACAATGGAAAGGCATTATTGCCGTAAGCCGTGGCGGTCTGTACCGGGTGC
GTTACTGGCGCGTGAACTGGGTATTCGTCATGTCGATACCGTTTGTATTTCCAGCTACGATCACGACAAC
CAGCGCGAGCTTAAAGTGCTGAAACGCGCAGAAGGCGATGGCGAAGGCTTCATCGTTATTGATGACCTGG
TGGATACCGGTGGTACTGCGGTTGCGATTCGTGAAATGTATCCAAAAGCGCACTTTGTCACCATCTTCGC
AAAACCGGCTGGTCGTCCGCTGGTTGATGACTATGTTGTTGATATCCCGCAAGATACCTGGATTGAACAG
CCGTGGGATATGGGCGTCGTATTCGTCCCGCCAATCTCCGGTCGCTAATCTTTTCAACGCCTGGCACTGC
CGGGCGTTGTTCTTTTTAACTTCAGGCGGGTTACAATAGTTTCCAGTAAGTATTCTGGAGGCTGCATCCA
TGACACAGGCAAACCTGAGCGAAACCCTGTTCAAACCCCGCTTTAAACATCCTGAAACCTCGACGCTAGT
CCGCCGCTTTAATCACGGCGCACAACCGCCTGTGCAGTCGGCCCTTGATGGTAAAACCATCCCTCACTGG
TATCGCATGATTAACCGTCTGATGTGGATCTGGCGCGGCATTGACCCACGCGAAATCCTCGACGTCCAGG
CACGTATTGTGATGAGCGATGCCGAACGTACCGACGATGATTTATACGATACGGTGATTGGCTACCGTGG
CGGCAACTGGATTTATGAGTGGGCCCCGGATCTTTGTGAAGGAACCTTACTTCTGTGGTGTGACATAATT
GGACAAACTACCTACAGAGATTTAAAGCTCTAAGGTAAATATAAAATTTTTAAGTGTATAATGTGTTAAA
CTACTGATTCTAATTGTTTGTGTATTTTAGATTCCAACCTATGGAACTGATGAATGGGAGCAGTGGTGGA
ATGCCTTTAATGAGGAAAACCTGTTTTGCTCAGAAGAAATGCCATCTAGTGATGATGAGGCTACTGCTGA
CTCTCAACATTCTACTCCTCCAAAAAAGAAGAGAAAGGTAGAAGACCCCAAGGACTTTCCTTCAGAATTG
CTAAGTTTTTTGAGTCATGCTGTGTTTAGTAATAGAACTCTTGCTTGCTTTGCTATTTACACCACAAAGG
AAAAAGCTGCACTGCTATACAAGAAAATTATGGAAAAATATTCTGTAACCTTTATAAGTAGGCATAACAG
TTATAATCATAACATACTGTTTTTTCTTACTCCACACAGGCATAGAGTGTCTGCTATTAATAACTATGCT
CAAAAATTGTGTACCTTTAGCTTTTTAATTTGTAAAGGGGTTAATAAGGAATATTTGATGTATAGTGCCT
TGACTAGAGATCATAATCAGCCATACCACATTTGTAGAGGTTTTACTTGCTTTAAAAAACCTCCCACACC
TCCCCCTGAACCTGAAACATAAAATGAATGCAATTGTTGTTGTTAACTTGTTTATTGCAGCTTATAATGG
TTACAAATAAAGCAATAGCATCACAAATTTCACAAATAAAGCATTTTTTTCACTGCATTCTAGTTGTGGT
TTGTCCAAACTCATCAATGTATCTTATCATGTCTGGATCAACTGGATAACTCAAGCTAACCAAAATCATC
CCAAACTTCCCACCCCATACCCTATTACCACTGCCAATTACCTGTGGTTTCATTTACTCTAAACCTGTGA
TTCCTCTGAATTATTTTCATTTTAAAGAAATTGTATTTGTTAAATATGTACTACAAACTTAGTAGTTGGA
AGGGCTAATTCACTCCCAAAGAAGACAAGATATCCTTGATCTGTGGATCTACCACACACAAGGCTACTTC
CCTGATTAGCAGAACTACACACCAGGGCCAGGGGTCAGATATCCACTGACCTTTGGATGGTGCTACAAGC
TAGTACCAGTTGAGCCAGATAAGGTAGAAGAGGCCAATAAAGGAGAGAACACCAGCTTGTTACACCCTGT
GAGCCTGCATGGGATGGATGACCCGGAGAGAGAAGTGTTAGAGTGGAGGTTTGACAGCCGCCTAGCATTT
CATCACGTGGCCCGAGAGCTGCATCCGGAGTACTTCAAGAACTGCTGATATCGAGCTTGCTACAAGGGAC
TTTCCGCTGGGGACTTTCCAGGGAGGCGTGGCCTGGGCGGGACTGGGGAGTGGCGAGCCCTCAGATCCTG
CATATAAGCAGCTGCTTTTTGCCTGTACTGGGTCTCTCTGGTTAGACCAGATCTGAGCCTGGGAGCTCTC
TGGCTAACTAGGGAACCCACTGCTTAAGCCTCAATAAAGCTTGCCTTGAGTGCTTCAAGTAGTGTGTGCC
CGTCTGTTGTGTGACTCTGGTAACTAGAGATCCCTCAGACCCTTTTAGTCAGTGTGGAAAATCTCTAGCA
GTGGCGCCCGAACAGGGACTTGAAAGCGAAAGGGAAACCAGAGGAGCTCTCTCGACGCAGGACTCGGCTT
GCTGAAGCGCGCACGGCAAGAGGCGAGGGGCGGCGACTGGTGAGTACGCCAAAAATTTTGACTAGCGGAG
GCTAGAAGGAGAGAGATGGGTGCGAGAGCGTCAGTATTAAGCGGGGGAGAATTAGATCGCGATGGGAAAA
AATTCGGTTAAGGCCAGGGGGAAAGAAAAAATATAAATTAAAACATATAGTATGGGCAAGCAGGGAGCTA
GAACGATTCGCAGTTAATCCTGGCCTGTTAGAAACATCAGAAGGCTGTAGACAAATACTGGGACAGCTAC
AACCATCCCTTCAGACAGGATCAGAAGAACTTAGATCATTATATAATACAGTAGCAACCCTCTATTGTGT
GCATCAAAGGATAGAGATAAAAGACACCAAGGAAGCTTTAGACAAGATAGAGGAAGAGCAAAACAAAAGT
AAGACCACCGCACAGCAAGCGGCCGGCCGCTGATCTTCAGACCTGGAGGAGGAGATATGAGGGACAATTG
GAGAAGTGAATTATATAAATATAAAGTAGTAAAAATTGAACCATTAGGAGTAGCACCCACCAAGGCAAAG
AGAAGAGTGGTGCAGAGAGAAAAAAGAGCAGTGGGAATAGGAGCTTTGTTCCTTGGGTTCTTGGGAGCAG
CAGGAAGCACTATGGGCGCAGCGTCAATGACGCTGACGGTACAGGCCAGACAATTATTGTCTGGTATAGT
GCAGCAGCAGAACAATTTGCTGAGGGCTATTGAGGCGCAACAGCATCTGTTGCAACTCACAGTCTGGGGC
ATCAAGCAGCTCCAGGCAAGAATCCTGGCTGTGGAAAGATACCTAAAGGATCAACAGCTCCTGGGGATTT
GGGGTTGCTCTGGAAAACTCATTTGCACCACTGCTGTGCCTTGGAATGCTAGTTGGAGTAATAAATCTCT
GGAACAGATTTGGAATCACACGACCTGGATGGAGTGGGACAGAGAAATTAACAATTACACAAGCTTAATA
CACTCCTTAATTGAAGAATCGCAAAACCAGCAAGAAAAGAATGAACAAGAATTATTGGAATTAGATAAAT
GGGCAAGTTTGTGGAATTGGTTTAACATAACAAATTGGCTGTGGTATATAAAATTATTCATAATGATAGT
AGGAGGCTTGGTAGGTTTAAGAATAGTTTTTGCTGTACTTTCTATAGTGAATAGAGTTAGGCAGGGATAT
TCACCATTATCGTTTCAGACCCACCTCCCAACCCCGAGGGGACCCGACAGGCCCGAAGGAATAGAAGAAG
AAGGTGGAGAGAGAGACAGAGACAGATCCATTCGATTAGTGAACGGATCTCGACGGTATCGCCAAATGGC
AGTATTCATCCACAATTTTAAAAGAAAAGGGGGGATTGGGGGGTACAGTGCAGGGGAAAGAATAGTAGAC
ATAATAGCAACAGACATACAAACTAAAGAATTACAAAAACAAATTACAAAAATTCAAAATTTTCGGGTTT
ATTACAGGGACAGCAGAGATCCAGTTTGGATCGATAAGCTTGATATCGAATTGGGTAGGGGAGGCGCTTT
TCCCAAGGCAGTCTGGAGCATGCGCTTTAGCAGCCCCGCTGGGCACTTGGCGCTACACAAGTGGCCTCTG
GCCTCGCACACATTCCACATCCACCGGTAGGCGCCAACCGGCTCCGTTCTTTGGTGGCCCCTTCGCGCCA
CCTTCTACTCCTCCCCTAGTCAGGAAGTTCCCCCCCGCCCCGCAGCTCGCGTCGTGCAGGACGTGACAAA
TGGAAGTAGCACGTCTCACTAGTCTCGTGCAGATGGACAGCACCGCTGAGCAATGGAAGCGGGTAGGCCT
TTGGGGCAGCGGCCAATAGCAGCTTTGCTCCTTCGCTTTCTGGGCTCAGAGGCTGGGAAGGGGTGGGTCC
GGGGGCGGGCTCAGGGGCGGGCTCAGGGGCGGGGCGGGCGCCCGAAGGTCCTCCGGAGGCCCGGCATTCT
GCACGCTTCAAAAGCGCACGTCTGCCGCGCTGTTCTCCTCTTCCTCATCTCCGGGCCTTTCGAATTCGGA
ATTGATCCTTCGAACTAGTGCCACCATGGTGAGCAAGGGCGAGGAGCTGTTCACCGGGGTGGTGCCCATC
CTGGTCGAGCTGGACGGCGACGTAAACGGCCACAAGTTCAGCGTGTCCGGCGAGGGCGAGGGCGATGCCA
CCTACGGCAAGCTGACCCTGAAGTTCATCTGCACCACCGGCAAGCTGCCCGTGCCCTGGCCCACCCTCGT
GACCACCCTGACCTACGGCGTGCAGTGCTTCAGCCGCTACCCCGACCACATGAAGCAGCACGACTTCTTC
AAGTCCGCCATGCCCGAAGGCTACGTCCAGGAGCGCACCATCTTCTTCAAGGACGACGGCAACTACAAGA
CCCGCGCCGAGGTGAAGTTCGAGGGCGACACCCTGGTGAACCGCATCGAGCTGAAGGGCATCGACTTCAA
GGAGGACGGCAACATCCTGGGGCACAAGCTGGAGTACAACTACAACAGCCACAACGTCTATATCATGGCC
GACAAGCAGAAGAACGGCATCAAGGTGAACTTCAAGATCCGCCACAACATCGAGGACGGCAGCGTGCAGC
TCGCCGACCACTACCAGCAGAACACCCCCATCGGCGACGGCCCCGTGCTGCTGCCCGACAACCACTACCT
GAGCACCCAGTCCGCCCTGAGCAAAGACCCCAACGAGAAGCGCGATCACATGGTCCTGCTGGAGTTCGTG
ACCGCCGCCGGGATCACTCTCGGCATGGACGAGCTGTACAAGGGAAGCGGAGCTACTAACTTCAGCCTGC
TGAAGCAGGCTGGAGACGTGGAGGAGAACCCTGGACCTATGAAAAGGCCGGCGGCCACGAAAAAGGCCGG
CCAGGCAAAAAAGAAAAAGAAGATGGACAAAAAGACGATTGTGTGGTTTAGACGTGACCTTCGCATTGAG
GACAACCCTGCGTTGGCAGCGGCAGCGCATGAAGGTTCGGTATTCCCTGTCTTTATCTGGTGTCCCGAAG
AGGAGGGGCAATTCTATCCCGGTCGCGCGTCCCGATGGTGGATGAAACAGTCGCTCGCACATCTTAGCCA
GTCGTTGAAGGCGCTCGGCTCTGATCTGACGCTCATCAAAACACACAATACAATTTCTGCCATTCTGGAT
TGCATTAGGGTGACTGGTGCCACCAAAGTTGTGTTCAATCACCTTTATGATCCCGTAAGCCTGGTCAGGG
ATCATACAGTAAAAGAGAAACTTGTAGAGAGGGGAATCAGCGTCCAATCGTACAATGGGGACTTGTTGTA
TGAACCGTGGGAAATCTATTGTGAGAAAGGCAAACCTTTCACTTCCTTCAATTCGTACTGGAAGAAATGC
CTCGACATGTCCATCGAGTCAGTCATGCTGCCGCCACCTTGGAGACTTATGCCCATTACTGCTGCGGCAG
AGGCGATCTGGGCTTGCAGCATCGAAGAACTTGGTCTGGAAAACGAAGCGGAAAAACCCAGTAACGCGCT
CCTGACGCGAGCGTGGTCGCCAGGCTGGTCGAATGCTGATAAGCTCCTTAATGAGTTTATCGAGAAACAG
TTGATCGACTATGCGAAGAATAGCAAGAAGGTGGTGGGAAATTCCACTTCCCTCCTGTCGCCGTATCTCC
ACTTTGGGGAGATTAGCGTGAGGCATGTGTTCCAATGTGCGCGGATGAAGCAAATCATTTGGGCTCGCGA
CAAAAACTCTGAAGGAGAGGAGTCTGCCGATTTGTTTTTGAGAGGAATCGGCCTTAGGGAGTATTCACGA
TACATCTGCTTCAACTTTCCGTTTACACATGAACAATCCCTCCTCAGCCACCTCCGCTTCTTTCCGTGGG
ACGCGGACGTGGACAAATTCAAGGCCTGGCGGCAGGGGCGCACGGGATACCCGTTGGTGGATGCGGGTAT
GAGAGAGCTGTGGGCAACGGGTTGGATGCACAACCGTATTCGAGTCATCGTTAGTAGCTTTGCCGTTAAG
TTCCTCTTGTTGCCCTGGAAATGGGGGATGAAATACTTTTGGGACACGCTTCTGGATGCGGACTTGGAGT
GCGATATTCTTGGGTGGCAGTACATTTCGGGTTCCATCCCTGACGGGCATGAACTTGACCGATTGGATAA
CCCTGCACTGCAAGGAGCAAAGTACGACCCGGAGGGAGAATACATCAGGCAGTGGCTCCCAGAGCTGGCC
CGTCTGCCCACCGAGTGGATTCACCACCCGTGGGATGCTCCCCTGACCGTCCTTAAAGCCTCAGGGGTCG
AATTGGGGACGAATTACGCGAAACCCATCGTCGATATTGACACCGCACGAGAATTGCTGGCGAAAGCCAT
CTCAAGAACACGCGAAGCGCAGATTATGATCGGAGCAGCGCCGGCTAGCCCCAAGAAGAAGAGAAAGGTG
GAGGCCAGCTCGCCAGGGATCCGTCGACTTGACGCGTTGATATCAACAAGTTTGTACAAAAAAGCAGGCT
ACAAAGAGGCCAGCGGTTCCGGACGGGCTGACGCATTGGACGATTTTGATCTGGATATGCTGGGAAGTGA
CGCCCTCGATGATTTTGACCTTGACATGCTTGGTTCGGATGCCCTTGATGACTTTGACCTCGACATGCTC
GGCAGTGACGCCCTTGATGATTTCGACCTGGACATGCTGATTAACTCTAGAAGTTCCGGATCTCCGAAAA
AGAAACGCAAAGTTGGTAGCCAGTACCTGCCCGACACCGACGACCGGCACCGGATCGAGGAAAAGCGGAA
GCGGACCTACGAGACATTCAAGAGCATCATGAAGAAGTCCCCCTTCAGCGGCCCCACCGACCCTAGACCT
CCACCTAGAAGAATCGCCGTGCCCAGCAGATCCAGCGCCAGCGTGCCAAAACCTGCCCCCCAGCCTTACC
CCTTCACCAGCAGCCTGAGCACCATCAACTACGACGAGTTCCCTACCATGGTGTTCCCCAGCGGCCAGAT
CTCTCAGGCCTCTGCTCTGGCTCCAGCCCCTCCTCAGGTGCTGCCTCAGGCTCCTGCTCCTGCACCAGCT
CCAGCCATGGTGTCTGCACTGGCTCAGGCACCAGCACCCGTGCCTGTGCTGGCTCCTGGACCTCCACAGG
CTGTGGCTCCACCAGCCCCTAAACCTACACAGGCCGGCGAGGGCACACTGTCTGAAGCTCTGCTGCAGCT
GCAGTTCGACGACGAGGATCTGGGAGCCCTGCTGGGAAACAGCACCGATCCTGCCGTGTTCACCGACCTG
GCCAGCGTGGACAACAGCGAGTTCCAGCAGCTGCTGAACCAGGGCATCCCTGTGGCCCCTCACACCACCG
AGCCCATGCTGATGGAATACCCCGAGGCCATCACCCGGCTCGTGACAGGCGCTCAGAGGCCTCCTGATCC
AGCTCCTGCCCCTCTGGGAGCACCAGGCCTGCCTAATGGACTGCTGTCTGGCGACGAGGACTTCAGCTCT
ATCGCCGATATGGATTTCTCAGCCTTGCTGGGCTCTGGCAGCGGCAGCCGGGATTCCAGGGAAGGGATGT
TTTTGCCGAAGCCTGAGGCCGGCTCCGCTATTAGTGACGTGTTTGAGGGCCGCGAGGTGTGCCAGCCAAA
ACGAATCCGGCCATTTCATCCTCCAGGAAGTCCATGGGCCAACCGCCCACTCCCCGCCAGCCTCGCACCA
ACACCAACCGGTCCAGTACATGAGCCAGTCGGGTCACTGACCCCGGCACCAGTCCCTCAGCCACTGGATC
CAGCGCCCGCAGTGACTCCCGAGGCCAGTCACCTGTTGGAGGATCCCGATGAAGAGACGAGCCAGGCTGT
CAAAGCCCTTCGGGAGATGGCCGATACTGTGATTCCCCAGAAGGAAGAGGCTGCAATCTGTGGCCAAATG
GACCTTTCCCATCCGCCCCCAAGGGGCCATCTGGATGAGCTGACAACCACACTTGAGTCCATGACCGAGG
ATCTGAACCTGGACTCACCCCTGACCCCGGAATTGAACGAGATTCTGGATACCTTCCTGAACGACGAGTG
CCTCTTGCATGCCATGCATATCAGCACAGGACTGTCCATCTTCGACACATCTCTGTTTTAAGCGGCCGCA
ACTCCCACCTGCAACATGCGTGACTGACTGAGGCCGCGACTCTAGAGTCGACCTGCAGGCATGCAAGCTT
GATATCAAGCTTATCGATAATCAACCTCTGGATTACAAAATTTGTGAAAGATTGACTGGTATTCTTAACT
ATGTTGCTCCTTTTACGCTATGTGGATACGCTGCTTTAATGCCTTTGTATCATGCTATTGCTTCCCGTAT
GGCTTTCATTTTCTCCTCCTTGTATAAATCCTGGTTGCTGTCTCTTTATGAGGAGTTGTGGCCCGTTGTC
AGGCAACGTGGCGTGGTGTGCACTGTGTTTGCTGACGCAACCCCCACTGGTTGGGGCATTGCCACCACCT
GTCAGCTCCTTTCCGGGACTTTCGCTTTCCCCCTCCCTATTGCCACGGCGGAACTCATCGCCGCCTGCCT
TGCCCGCTGCTGGACAGGGGCTCGGCTGTTGGGCACTGACAATTCCGTGGTGTTGTCGGGGAAATCATCG
TCCTTTCCTTGGCTGCTCGCCTGTGTTGCCACCTGGATTCTGCGCGGGACGTCCTTCTGCTACGTCCCTT
CGGCCCTCAATCCAGCGGACCTTCCTTCCCGCGGCCTGCTGCCGGCTCTGCGGCCTCTTCCGCGTCTTCG
CCTTCGCCCTCAGACGAGTCGGATCTCCCTTTGGGCCGCCTCCCCGCATCGATACCGTCGACCTCGAGG
